>Addgene plasmid #118701 | pDONR223-SLC7A11 sh926R | addgene full sequence | sequence record 227515 | Addgene NGS Result
GGCCATCCGTCAGGATGGCCTTCTGCTTAGTTTGATGCCTGGCAGTTTATGGCGGGCGTCCTGCCCGCCA
CCCTCCGGGCCGTTGCTTCACAACGTTCAAATCCGCTCCCGGCGGATTTGTCCTACTCAGGAGAGCGTTC
ACCGACAAACAACAGATAAAACGAAAGGCCCAGTCTTCCGACTGAGCCTTTCGTTTTATTTGATGCCTGG
CAGTTCCCTACTCTCGCGTTAACGCTAGCATGGATGTTTTCCCAGTCACGACGTTGTAAAACGACGGCCA
GTCTTAAGCTCGGGCCCCAAATAATGATTTTATTTTGACTGATAGTGACCTGTTCGTTGCAACAAATTGA
TGAGCAATGCTTTTTTATAATGCCAACTTTGTACAAAAAAGCAGGCTTCATGGTCAGAAAGCCTGTTGTG
TCCACCATCTCCAAAGGAGGTTACCTGCAGGGAAATGTTAACGGGAGGCTGCCTTCCCTGGGCAACAAGG
AGCCACCTGGGCAGGAGAAAGTGCAGCTGAAGAGGAAAGTCACTTTACTGAGGGGAGTCTCCATTATCAT
TGGCACCATCATTGGAGCAGGAATCTTCATCTCTCCTAAGGGCGTGCTCCAGAACACGGGCAGCGTGGGC
ATGTCTCTGACCATCTGGACGGTGTGTGGGGTCCTGTCACTATTTGGAGCTTTGTCTTATGCTGAATTGG
GAACAACTATAAAGAAATCTGGAGGTCATTACACATATATTTTGGAAGTCTTTGGTCCATTACCAGCTTT
TGTACGAGTCTGGGTGGAACTCCTCATAATACGCCCTGCAGCTACTGCTGTGATATCCCTGGCATTTGGA
CGCTACATTCTGGAACCATTTTTTATTCAATGTGAAATCCCTGAACTTGCGATCAAGCTCATTACAGCTG
TGGGCATAACTGTAGTGATGGTCCTAAATAGCATGAGTGTCAGCTGGAGCGCCCGGATCCAGATTTTCTT
AACCTTTTGCAAGCTCACAGCAATTCTGATAATTATAGTGCCCGGCGTGATGCAATTGATTAAAGGTCAA
ACGCAGAACTTTAAAGACGCCTTTTCAGGAAGAGATTCAAGTATTACGCGGTTGCCACTGGCTTTTTATT
ATGGAATGTATGCATATGCTGGCTGGTTTTACCTCAACTTTGTTACTGAAGAAGTAGAAAACCCTGAAAA
AACCATTCCCCTTGCAATATGTATATCCATGGCCATTGTCACCATTGGCTATGTGCTGACAAATGTGGCC
TACTTTACGACCATTAATGCTGAGGAGCTGCTGCTTTCAAATGCAGTGGCAGTGACCTTTTCTGAGCGGC
TACTGGGAAATTTCTCATTAGCAGTTCCGATCTTTGTTGCCCTCTCCTGCTTTGGCTCCATGAACGGTGG
TGTGTTTGCTGTCTCCAGGTTATTCTATGTTGCGTCTCGAGAGGGTCACCTTCCAGAAATCCTCTCCATG
ATTCATGTCCGCAAGCACACTCCTCTACCAGCTGTTATTGTTTTGCACCCTTTGACAATGATAATGCTCT
TCTCTGGAGACCTCGACAGTCTTTTGAATTTCCTCAGTTTTGCCAGGTGGCTTTTTATTGGGCTGGCAGT
TGCTGGGCTGATTTATCTTCGATACAAATGCCCAGATATGCATCGTCCTTTCAAGGTGCCACTGTTCATC
CCAGCTTTGTTTTCCTTCACATGCCTCTTCATGGTTGCCCTTTCCCTCTATTCGGACCCATTTAGTACAG
GGATTGGCTTCGTCATCACTCTGACTGGAGTCCCTGCGTATTATCTCTTTATTATATGGGACAAGAAACC
CAGGTGGTTTAGAATAATGTCAGAGAAAATAACCAGAACATTACAAATAATACTGGAAGTTGTACCAGAA
GAAGATAAGTTAAACCCAGCTTTCTTGTACAAAGTTGGCATTATAAGAAAGCATTGCTTATCAATTTGTT
GCAACGAACAGGTCACTATCAGTCAAAATAAAATCATTATTTGCCATCCAGCTGATATCCCCTATAGTGA
GTCGTATTACATGGTCATAGCTGTTTCCTGGCAGCTCTGGCCCGTGTCTCAAAATCTCTGATGTTACATT
GCACAAGATAAAAATATATCATCATGCCTCCTCTAGACCAGCCAGGACAGAAATGCCTCGACTTCGCTGC
TACCCAAGGTTGCCGGGTGACGCACACCGTGGAAACGGATGAAGGCACGAACCCAGTGGACATAAGCCTG
TTCGGTTCGTAAGCTGTAATGCAAGTAGCGTATGCGCTCACGCAACTGGTCCAGAACCTTGACCGAACGC
AGCGGTGGTAACGGCGCAGTGGCGGTTTTCATGGCTTGTTATGACTGTTTTTTTGGGGTACAGTCTATGC
CTCGGGCATCCAAGCAGCAAGCGCGTTACGCCGTGGGTCGATGTTTGATGTTATGGAGCAGCAACGATGT
TACGCAGCAGGGCAGTCGCCCTAAAACAAAGTTAAACATTATGAGGGAAGCGGTGATCGCCGAAGTATCG
ACTCAACTATCAGAGGTAGTTGGCGTCATCGAGCGCCATCTCGAACCGACGTTGCTGGCCGTACATTTGT
ACGGCTCCGCAGTGGATGGCGGCCTGAAGCCACACAGTGATATTGATTTGCTGGTTACGGTGACCGTAAG
GCTTGATGAAACAACGCGGCGAGCTTTGATCAACGACCTTTTGGAAACTTCGGCTTCCCCTGGAGAGAGC
GAGATTCTCCGCGCTGTAGAAGTCACCATTGTTGTGCACGACGACATCATTCCGTGGCGTTATCCAGCTA
AGCGCGAACTGCAATTTGGAGAATGGCAGCGCAATGACATTCTTGCAGGTATCTTCGAGCCAGCCACGAT
CGACATTGATCTGGCTATCTTGCTGACAAAAGCAAGAGAACATAGCGTTGCCTTGGTAGGTCCAGCGGCG
GAGGAACTCTTTGATCCGGTTCCTGAACAGGATCTATTTGAGGCGCTAAATGAAACCTTAACGCTATGGA
ACTCGCCGCCCGACTGGGCTGGCGATGAGCGAAATGTAGTGCTTACGTTGTCCCGCATTTGGTACAGCGC
AGTAACCGGCAAAATCGCGCCGAAGGATGTCGCTGCCGACTGGGCAATGGAGCGCCTGCCGGCCCAGTAT
CAGCCCGTCATACTTGAAGCTAGACAGGCTTATCTTGGACAAGAAGAAGATCGCTTGGCCTCGCGCGCAG
ATCAGTTGGAAGAATTTGTCCACTACGTGAAAGGCGAGATCACCAAGGTAGTCGGCAAATAACCCTCGAG
CCACCCATGACCAAAATCCCTTAACGTGAGTTACGCGTCGTTCCACTGAGCGTCAGACCCCGTAGAAAAG
ATCAAAGGATCTTCTTGAGATCCTTTTTTTCTGCGCGTAATCTGCTGCTTGCAAACAAAAAAACCACCGC
TACCAGCGGTGGTTTGTTTGCCGGATCAAGAGCTACCAACTCTTTTTCCGAAGGTAACTGGCTTCAGCAG
AGCGCAGATACCAAATACTGTTCTTCTAGTGTAGCCGTAGTTAGGCCACCACTTCAAGAACTCTGTAGCA
CCGCCTACATACCTCGCTCTGCTAATCCTGTTACCAGTGGCTGCTGCCAGTGGCGATAAGTCGTGTCTTA
CCGGGTTGGACTCAAGACGATAGTTACCGGATAAGGCGCAGCGGTCGGGCTGAACGGGGGGTTCGTGCAC
ACAGCCCAGCTTGGAGCGAACGACCTACACCGAACTGAGATACCTACAGCGTGAGCTATGAGAAAGCGCC
ACGCTTCCCGAAGGGAGAAAGGCGGACAGGTATCCGGTAAGCGGCAGGGTCGGAACAGGAGAGCGCACGA
GGGAGCTTCCAGGGGGAAACGCCTGGTATCTTTATAGTCCTGTCGGGTTTCGCCACCTCTGACTTGAGCG
TCGATTTTTGTGATGCTCGTCAGGGGGGCGGAGCCTATGGAAAAACGCCAGCAACGCGGCCTTTTTACGG
TTCCTGGCCTTTTGCTGGCCTTTTGCTCACATGTTCTTTCCTGCGTTATCCCCTGATTCTGTGGATAACC
GTATTACCGCCTTTGAGTGAGCTGATACCGCTCGCCGCAGCCGAACGACCGAGCGCAGCGAGTCAGTGAG
CGAGGAAGCGGAAGAGCGCCCAATACGCAAACCGCCTCTCCCCGCGCGTTGGCCGATTCATTAATGCAGC
TGGCACGACAGGTTTCCCGACTGGAAAGCGGGCAGTGAGCGCAACGCAATTAATACGCGTACCGCTAGCC
AGGAAGAGTTTGTAGAAACGCAAAAA
Features (pLannotate 1.2.2; 12 found; start..end, strand, type, name):
    156..199     +  terminator     rrnB T1 terminator: Escherichia coli rrnB; transcription terminator T1 from the E. coli rrnB gene
    246..282     -  CDS            lacZα (fragment): LacZα fragment of β-galactosidase; lacZ fragment
    298..397     +  protein_bind   attL1: mutant version of attL; recombination site for the Gateway® LR reaction LR Clonase™
    400..1902    +  CDS            SLC7A11: XCT_HUMAN - Experimental evidence at protein level: Swiss-Prot protein existence level 1. Sodium-independent, high-affinity exchange of anionic amino acids with high specificity for anionic form of cystine and glutamate. From Homo sapiens (Human).
   1904..2003    -  protein_bind   attL2: mutant version of attL; recombination site for the Gateway® LR reaction LR Clonase™
   2021..2039    -  promoter       T7 promoter: promoter for bacteriophage T7 RNA polymerase
   2229..2252    +  promoter       Pc promoter (fragment): intI1 (promoter lies within the coding sequence); class 1 integron promoter
   2428..2484    +  CDS            GmR (fragment): gentamycin acetyltransferase; aacC1; confers resistance to gentamycin
   2491..3282    +  CDS            SmR: aminoglycoside adenylyltransferase (Murphy, 1985); aadA; confers resistance to spectinomycin and streptomycin
   3375..3963    +  rep_origin     ori: high-copy-number ColE1/pMB1/pBR322/pUC origin of replication
   4146..4238    +  CDS            lacI (fragment): lac repressor; lacI; The lac repressor binds to the lac operator to inhibit transcription in E. coli. This inhibition can be relieved by adding lactose or isopropyl-β-D-thiogalactopyranoside (IPTG).
   4293..24      -  terminator     rrnB T2 terminator (across the origin): transcription terminator T2 from the E. coli rrnB gene
