[The description below was written by a language model from this plasmid's Addgene catalogue record and pLannotate feature annotations shown in this document.]
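Description:
pDONR223-SLC7A11 sh926R is a Gateway entry clone of about 4.3 kb carrying the human SLC7A11 cDNA, which encodes xCT, the sodium-independent cystine/glutamate exchanger. The backbone is pDONR223 (written "pDNR223" in the catalogue). It is propagated in E. coli through a high-copy ColE1/pUC-type origin. Selection uses spectinomycin, conferred by the aadA aminoglycoside adenylyltransferase gene, which lies downstream of a fragment of the class 1 integron Pc promoter. The rrnB T1 and T2 terminators sit upstream of the cloning region and shield the insert from read-through transcription. The short lacZα, lacI and gentamicin-resistance fragments in the annotation are nonfunctional backbone remnants.

The SLC7A11 open reading frame is flanked by attL1 and attL2 sites, so an LR Clonase reaction can move it in a defined orientation into any attR-containing destination vector. The catalogue lists the vector type as mammalian expression, but the feature table shows no mammalian promoter or polyadenylation signal. The only promoter near the insert is a T7 promoter just outside attL2, on the opposite strand and pointing back towards the insert. Expression in cells therefore depends on transfer into a suitable destination vector.

The protein is described as wild type, but the cDNA was mutated within the target site of a specific TRC shRNA directed against SLC7A11. This makes the transcript insensitive to that hairpin, and the depositor reports that the change was confirmed by sequencing. Such hairpin-resistant cDNAs are typically used in rescue experiments, where re-expression in knockdown cells tests whether a phenotype is an on-target effect of SLC7A11 loss. The associated study concerns glutamate, cysteine and HIF signalling in breast cancer.
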