Addgene plasmid #118701: pDONR223-SLC7A11 sh926R
Purpose: entry clone for SLC7A11 insensitive to hairpin TRCN0000288926
Depositing lab: William Kaelin. Depositing organization: Dana-Farber Cancer Institute. Publication: Paracrine Induction of HIF by Glutamate in Breast Cancer: EglN1 Senses Cysteine. Briggs KJ, Koivunen P, Cao S, Backus KM, Olenchock BA, Patel H, Zhang Q, Signoretti S, Gerfen GJ, Richardson AL, Witkiewicz AK, Cravatt BF, Clardy J, Kaelin WG Jr. Cell. 2016 Jun 30;166(1):126-39. doi: 10.1016/j.cell.2016.05.042. PubMed 27368101.
Backbone
  Vector backbone: pDNR223
  Vector type: Mammalian Expression
Growth in bacteria
  Bacterial resistance: Spectinomycin, 50 μg/mL
  Growth temperature: 37°C
  Growth strain: DH5alpha
  Copy number: Unknown
Gene/Insert
  Gene/Insert name: SLC7A11
  Species: H. sapiens (human)
  Mutation: wt , SLC7A11 sh926R
  Entrez Gene: SLC7A11 (a.k.a. CCBR1, xCT)
  Cloning method: Gateway Cloning
Terms and licenses: Academic/Nonprofit Terms; Industry Terms: Not Available to Industry
Depositor comments: pDONR223 SLC7A11 insensitive to hairpin TRCN0000288926 (target sequence: CCCTGGAGTTATGCAGCTAAT). Mutated cDNA sequence (GCCCGGCGTGATGCAATTGAT) was confirmed by DNA sequencing,
How to cite: pDONR223-SLC7A11 sh926R was a gift from William Kaelin (Addgene plasmid # 118701 ; http://n2t.net/addgene:118701 ; RRID:Addgene_118701)
